Addgene plasmid #173988: pGL3-noSV40-humanEC1.45_p300peak1-2_CoordinatorMutant#4
Purpose: Firefly luciferase enhancer reporter plasmid.
Depositing lab: Joanna Wysocka. Depositing organization: Stanford University. Publication: Loss of Extreme Long-Range Enhancers in Human Neural Crest Drives a Craniofacial Disorder. Long HK, Osterwalder M, Welsh IC, Hansen K, Davies JOJ, Liu YE, Koska M, Adams AT, Aho R, Arora N, Ikeda K, Williams RM, Sauka-Spengler T, Porteus MH, Mohun T, Dickel DE, Swigut T, Hughes JR, Higgs DR, Visel A, Selleri L, Wysocka J. Cell Stem Cell. 2020 Nov 5;27(5):765-783.e14. doi: 10.1016/j.stem.2020.09.001. Epub 2020 Sep 28. PubMed 32991838.
Backbone
  Vector backbone: pGL3-Promoter, GenBank: U47298.2
  Backbone manufacturer: Promega
  Backbone size w/o insert (bp): 5016
  Vector type: Luciferase
Growth in bacteria
  Bacterial resistance: Ampicillin, 100 μg/mL
  Growth temperature: 37°C
  Growth strain: DH5alpha
  Copy number: High Copy
Gene/Insert
  Gene/Insert name: p300 peak 1 and peak 2 from SOX9 enhancer cluster EC1.45 with Coordinator motif #4 mutated
  Species: H. sapiens (human)
  Insert size (bp): 1602
  Mutation: Coordinator motif mutation #4
  Promoter: SV40 promoter
  Cloning method: Restriction Enzyme; 5′ cloning site unknown (unknown if destroyed)
  Sequencing primers: 5′ CGCTCTCCATCAAAACAAAACG; 3′ GAGTTAGGGGCGGGATGG
Terms and licenses: Academic/Nonprofit Terms; Industry Terms: Not Available to Industry
How to cite: pGL3-noSV40-humanEC1.45_p300peak1-2_CoordinatorMutant#4 was a gift from Joanna Wysocka (Addgene plasmid # 173988 ; http://n2t.net/addgene:173988 ; RRID:Addgene_173988)
