[The description below was written by a language model from this plasmid's Addgene catalogue record and pLannotate feature annotations shown in this document.]
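Description:
pGL3-noSV40-humanEC1.45_p300peak1-2_CoordinatorMutant#4 is a firefly luciferase enhancer reporter built on the Promega pGL3-Promoter backbone, intended for transfection into mammalian cells. It is maintained in E. coli as a high-copy plasmid through a ColE1/pUC-type origin and selected with ampicillin via the β-lactamase gene and its native promoter. An f1 phage origin is also present. Short matches annotated as large T antigen, TcR and lacZα are backbone remnants rather than functional genes.

The insert is a roughly 1.6 kb human sequence comprising p300 peak 1 and peak 2 of EC1.45, an enhancer cluster associated with SOX9, carrying a mutation in the fourth Coordinator motif. The feature table does not annotate the insert, but the unannotated stretch between the upstream pause site and the SV40 promoter matches its size, which places it directly upstream of the promoter. That SV40 early promoter acts as the minimal promoter driving the luc+ coding sequence, which spans the plasmid's numbering origin and is terminated by the SV40 late polyadenylation signal. A synthetic poly(A) signal and the human α2-globin RNA polymerase II pause site sit upstream of the enhancer and block read-through transcription from the backbone, so luciferase output reflects the activity of the cloned element. The "noSV40" in the name is not explained in the record; since the SV40 promoter is both listed and annotated, it may refer to the absence of an SV40 enhancer.

The construct belongs to a study of very long-range SOX9 enhancers in human neural crest and craniofacial disease. Its likely use is to compare luciferase activity with the wild-type enhancer reporter and so gauge the contribution of this Coordinator motif to enhancer function.
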