Features (pLannotate 1.2.2; 12 found; start..end, strand, type, name):
     28..1680    +  CDS            luciferase: firefly luciferase; luc+; enhanced luc+ version of the luciferase gene
   1721..1842    -  polyA_signal   SV40 poly(A) signal: SV40 polyadenylation signal
   1865..1933    -  CDS            large T antigen (fragment): large T antigen from SV40 (simian virus 40)
   1955..2087    +  CDS            TcR (fragment): tetracycline efflux protein; tet; confers resistance to tetracycline
   2267..2855    -  rep_origin     ori: high-copy-number ColE1/pMB1/pBR322/pUC origin of replication
   3026..3886    -  CDS            AmpR: β-lactamase; bla; confers resistance to ampicillin, carbenicillin, and related antibiotics
   3887..3991    -  promoter       AmpR promoter: bla
   4018..4446    +  rep_origin     f1 ori (sequence partly withheld): f1 bacteriophage origin of replication; arrow indicates direction of (+) strand synthesis
   4478..4545    -  CDS            lacZα (fragment): LacZα fragment of β-galactosidase; lacZ fragment
   4604..4652    +  polyA_signal   poly(A) signal: synthetic polyadenylation signal
   4666..4757    +  misc_feature   pause site: RNA polymerase II transcriptional pause signal from the human α2 globin gene
   6414..6610    +  promoter       SV40 promoter: SV40 early promoter
>Addgene plasmid #173988 | pGL3-noSV40-humanEC1.45_p300peak1-2_CoordinatorMutant#4 | addgene full sequence | sequence record 341748 | Addgene NGS Result
CATTCCGGTACTGTTGGTAAAGCCACCATGGAAGACGCCAAAAACATAAAGAAAGGCCCGGCGCCATTCT
ATCCGCTGGAAGATGGAACCGCTGGAGAGCAACTGCATAAGGCTATGAAGAGATACGCCCTGGTTCCTGG
AACAATTGCTTTTACAGATGCACATATCGAGGTGGACATCACTTACGCTGAGTACTTCGAAATGTCCGTT
CGGTTGGCAGAAGCTATGAAACGATATGGGCTGAATACAAATCACAGAATCGTCGTATGCAGTGAAAACT
CTCTTCAATTCTTTATGCCGGTGTTGGGCGCGTTATTTATCGGAGTTGCAGTTGCGCCCGCGAACGACAT
TTATAATGAACGTGAATTGCTCAACAGTATGGGCATTTCGCAGCCTACCGTGGTGTTCGTTTCCAAAAAG
GGGTTGCAAAAAATTTTGAACGTGCAAAAAAAGCTCCCAATCATCCAAAAAATTATTATCATGGATTCTA
AAACGGATTACCAGGGATTTCAGTCGATGTACACGTTCGTCACATCTCATCTACCTCCCGGTTTTAATGA
ATACGATTTTGTGCCAGAGTCCTTCGATAGGGACAAGACAATTGCACTGATCATGAACTCCTCTGGATCT
ACTGGTCTGCCTAAAGGTGTCGCTCTGCCTCATAGAACTGCCTGCGTGAGATTCTCGCATGCCAGAGATC
CTATTTTTGGCAATCAAATCATTCCGGATACTGCGATTTTAAGTGTTGTTCCATTCCATCACGGTTTTGG
AATGTTTACTACACTCGGATATTTGATATGTGGATTTCGAGTCGTCTTAATGTATAGATTTGAAGAAGAG
CTGTTTCTGAGGAGCCTTCAGGATTACAAGATTCAAAGTGCGCTGCTGGTGCCAACCCTATTCTCCTTCT
TCGCCAAAAGCACTCTGATTGACAAATACGATTTATCTAATTTACACGAAATTGCTTCTGGTGGCGCTCC
CCTCTCTAAGGAAGTCGGGGAAGCGGTTGCCAAGAGGTTCCATCTGCCAGGTATCAGGCAAGGATATGGG
CTCACTGAGACTACATCAGCTATTCTGATTACACCCGAGGGGGATGATAAACCGGGCGCGGTCGGTAAAG
TTGTTCCATTTTTTGAAGCGAAGGTTGTGGATCTGGATACCGGGAAAACGCTGGGCGTTAATCAAAGAGG
CGAACTGTGTGTGAGAGGTCCTATGATTATGTCCGGTTATGTAAACAATCCGGAAGCGACCAACGCCTTG
ATTGACAAGGATGGATGGCTACATTCTGGAGACATAGCTTACTGGGACGAAGACGAACACTTCTTCATCG
TTGACCGCCTGAAGTCTCTGATTAAGTACAAAGGCTATCAGGTGGCTCCCGCTGAATTGGAATCCATCTT
GCTCCAACACCCCAACATCTTCGACGCAGGTGTCGCAGGTCTTCCCGACGATGACGCCGGTGAACTTCCC
GCCGCCGTTGTTGTTTTGGAGCACGGAAAGACGATGACGGAAAAAGAGATCGTGGATTACGTCGCCAGTC
AAGTAACAACCGCGAAAAAGTTGCGCGGAGGAGTTGTGTTTGTGGACGAAGTACCGAAAGGTCTTACCGG
AAAACTCGACGCAAGAAAAATCAGAGAGATCCTCATAAAGGCCAAGAAGGGCGGAAAGATCGCCGTGTAA
TTCTAGAGTCGGGGCGGCCGGCCGCTTCGAGCAGACATGATAAGATACATTGATGAGTTTGGACAAACCA
CAACTAGAATGCAGTGAAAAAAATGCTTTATTTGTGAAATTTGTGATGCTATTGCTTTATTTGTAACCAT
TATAAGCTGCAATAAACAAGTTAACAACAACAATTGCATTCATTTTATGTTTCAGGTTCAGGGGGAGGTG
TGGGAGGTTTTTTAAAGCAAGTAAAACCTCTACAAATGTGGTAAAATCGATAAGGATCTGGATCCGTCGA
CCGATGCCCTTGAGAGCCTTCAACCCAGTCAGCTCCTTCCGGTGGGCGCGGGGCATGACTATCGTCGCCG
CACTTATGACTGTCTTCTTTATCATGCAACTCGTAGGACAGGTGCCGGCAGCGCTCTTCCGCTTCCTCGC
TCACTGACTCGCTGCGCTCGGTCGTTCGGCTGCGGCGAGCGGTATCAGCTCACTCAAAGGCGGTAATACG
GTTATCCACAGAATCAGGGGATAACGCAGGAAAGAACATGTGAGCAAAAGGCCAGCAAAAGGCCAGGAAC
CGTAAAAAGGCCGCGTTGCTGGCGTTTTTCCATAGGCTCCGCCCCCCTGACGAGCATCACAAAAATCGAC
GCTCAAGTCAGAGGTGGCGAAACCCGACAGGACTATAAAGATACCAGGCGTTTCCCCCTGGAAGCTCCCT
CGTGCGCTCTCCTGTTCCGACCCTGCCGCTTACCGGATACCTGTCCGCCTTTCTCCCTTCGGGAAGCGTG
GCGCTTTCTCATAGCTCACGCTGTAGGTATCTCAGTTCGGTGTAGGTCGTTCGCTCCAAGCTGGGCTGTG
TGCACGAACCCCCCGTTCAGCCCGACCGCTGCGCCTTATCCGGTAACTATCGTCTTGAGTCCAACCCGGT
AAGACACGACTTATCGCCACTGGCAGCAGCCACTGGTAACAGGATTAGCAGAGCGAGGTATGTAGGCGGT
GCTACAGAGTTCTTGAAGTGGTGGCCTAACTACGGCTACACTAGAAGAACAGTATTTGGTATCTGCGCTC
TGCTGAAGCCAGTTACCTTCGGAAAAAGAGTTGGTAGCTCTTGATCCGGCAAACAAACCACCGCTGGTAG
CGGTGGTTTTTTTGTTTGCAAGCAGCAGATTACGCGCAGAAAAAAAGGATCTCAAGAAGATCCTTTGATC
TTTTCTACGGGGTCTGACGCTCAGTGGAACGAAAACTCACGTTAAGGGATTTTGGTCATGAGATTATCAA
AAAGGATCTTCACCTAGATCCTTTTAAATTAAAAATGAAGTTTTAAATCAATCTAAAGTATATATGAGTA
AACTTGGTCTGACAGTTACCAATGCTTAATCAGTGAGGCACCTATCTCAGCGATCTGTCTATTTCGTTCA
TCCATAGTTGCCTGACTCCCCGTCGTGTAGATAACTACGATACGGGAGGGCTTACCATCTGGCCCCAGTG
CTGCAATGATACCGCGAGACCCACGCTCACCGGCTCCAGATTTATCAGCAATAAACCAGCCAGCCGGAAG
GGCCGAGCGCAGAAGTGGTCCTGCAACTTTATCCGCCTCCATCCAGTCTATTAATTGTTGCCGGGAAGCT
AGAGTAAGTAGTTCGCCAGTTAATAGTTTGCGCAACGTTGTTGCCATTGCTACAGGCATCGTGGTGTCAC
GCTCGTCGTTTGGTATGGCTTCATTCAGCTCCGGTTCCCAACGATCAAGGCGAGTTACATGATCCCCCAT
GTTGTGCAAAAAAGCGGTTAGCTCCTTCGGTCCTCCGATCGTTGTCAGAAGTAAGTTGGCCGCAGTGTTA
TCACTCATGGTTATGGCAGCACTGCATAATTCTCTTACTGTCATGCCATCCGTAAGATGCTTTTCTGTGA
CTGGTGAGTACTCAACCAAGTCATTCTGAGAATAGTGTATGCGGCGACCGAGTTGCTCTTGCCCGGCGTC
AATACGGGATAATACCGCGCCACATAGCAGAACTTTAAAAGTGCTCATCATTGGAAAACGTTCTTCGGGG
CGAAAACTCTCAAGGATCTTACCGCTGTTGAGATCCAGTTCGATGTAACCCACTCGTGCACCCAACTGAT
CTTCAGCATCTTTTACTTTCACCAGCGTTTCTGGGTGAGCAAAAACAGGAAGGCAAAATGCCGCAAAAAA
GGGAATAAGGGCGACACGGAAATGTTGAATACTCATACTCTTCCTTTTTCAATATTATTGAAGCATTTAT
CAGGGTTATTGTCTCATGAGCGGATACATATTTGAATGTATTTAGAAAAATAAACAAATAGGGGTTCCGC
GCACATTTCCCCGAAAAGTGCCACCTG
[124 nt withheld, positions 4018-4141]
C
[91 nt withheld, positions 4143-4233]
A
[49 nt withheld, positions 4235-4283]
CCTTTGACGTTGGAGTCCACGTTCTTT
[37 nt withheld, positions 4311-4347]
ACCCTATCTCGGTCTATTCTTTTGATTTATAAGGGATTTTGCCGATTTCGGCCTATTGGTTAAAAAATGA
GCTGATTTAACAAAAATTTAACGCGAATTTTAACAAAATATTAACGCTTACAATTTGCCATTCGCCATTC
AGGCTGCGCAACTGTTGGGAAGGGCGATCGGTGCGGGCCTCTTCGCTATTACGCCAGCCCAAGCTACCAT
GATAAGTAAGTAATATTAAGGTACGGGAGGTACTTGGAGCGGCCGCAATAAAATATCTTTATTTTCATTA
CATCTGTGTGTTGGTTTTTTGTGTGAATCGATAGTACTAACATACGCTCTCCATCAAAACAAAACGAAAC
AAAACAAACTAGCAAAATAGGCTGTCCCCAGTGCAAGTGCAGGTGCCAGAACATTTCTCTATCGATAGGT
ACCGAGCTCTTATTTAAGCAGCTGAATTTGAGGTAATTAGTTACAGCTGCAATAGGTAAATTGACATTAA
ATAATATACTTGACGTTAGGCTTCTTTACTGTAACTCACTTCTGGATGGCATGTTGTTGTCTGTTTTTAC
CTTTCTCCTTCCCCGCCCCCCAATTGATCTATTAGGAAATAGAGAACTATCTTCATTTCTGCTCCTTCTT
CCAGGCTTGAATCTACACAACAGGCCACTCCCCAAAATTCCTCTGCTTAATTTAGAGAGCAGGTTTCAGG
GATTCACCTGGGAACAACAGCAGCAGGCACCTGACTCATATTCCTGGCGGAGAGGAAGGGAGGCCATGTA
GCTGCTCTTCCGTGGACGCGGATGCTTCCTGCCTCATAGCCGGGTCGCCTCCGCGCTAACCCCGTTGAAC
CTTGCAACCAGCCCCTCTAGAGTGTGGAAGAAAGGAGCATCGACCCAGCCTCAGGTTTCACTTCTGTTCT
AGTTTATCTATCTAACTTAGACCACATGTCTGTGCTTTCAGAAAATTTTCCCATTTTTGAATCACTAACA
GTACCCTTTATTCTTACTACTGCCAGGGATTCACTATTTTTAAACAGCTTTATTGTCATTTCAGTAGGAT
TTGGGGAAGAAAAGGAAGCGAATACATGTGTTCAATCCGTCATGTTGACTTGAAACTGCTGTTTTAAACT
GCTCTCTTTCTACGTATTTGATTCCTTTTGCTCTACCCATCCCCATGTGCCTCTACTTGTCAAGTATTGG
GAGATTATATAGGTTTCTTGTGTTTGTTGTGGTGATCAAAGTTTCTTGGGGCAGCGCCCTCATTATCTGT
CAGGCCTGGCTTCTATGATTGAGAACAGGTGCAGCCAAGCCTTTGCTCTCCCTACCACTTCTGTCTGTCC
GGCAGAAATTGAGCAGGAGCTTTTCTGTGGGATCTTTCCTTTCCTCTCAATTCTCTTTGCTGGAGAGCTC
TCCAGGATATTGGCAAGGATCTGAATTTGTGGCGCTAGCAGAGAAGCCCGAGTGAGTAACCAACTGTCCC
CAATTGTATTAGCCTTTTAAATAAAGGATTCCCAGCAAACATTCAGAAGAAACCATATGCCTTCCAGGGA
TAGGCAGCTGGAAGAGAGGGAAGAGATTAATACAGAAAAAAGCTATAGGCCATCCCGATCCTATTCTTCA
GTTCCTTTATTGGAGGCATTAAGTTTTATTTTATTAACTTCTTTCTTGCCCTTCAAAAGTTGAGGGTGCT
CACTCCAGGGCTTGTGGATATCTGCCCCAGAGAACCTCAGTGCAAAGGTTTGAAATCACAGCTGGCTGTG
ATTAGAAGGATTGGGAGAGATCAGTGCTTGATTAACTTTCAGCTGCTATTGGTTTGCCTCAGTTCCTGCA
GGAGAATTAATCTGTAGGTTCGAGTAAATTTTGGATCTTAATGGATACCAGATACATTGAGCCCACCCAG
ACCACCAAGATTTTGCAATCCTTTTCCTCACATTTAAATGGTACAAATGAATTCATTCCTCCTTACTCAG
TGAACAGAATAACTCTACCTCAAGGTTTTTCTCATATAGCATTCACTTGATTTTGCCTTCTTTTCCAAGA
AAGTATAGATTCGTTGGGGCAAGGAGATCTGCGATCTGCATCTCAATTAGTCAGCAACCATAGTCCCGCC
CCTAACTCCGCCCATCCCGCCCCTAACTCCGCCCAGTTCCGCCCATTCTCCGCCCCATCGCTGACTAATT
TTTTTTATTTATGCAGAGGCCGAGGCCGCCTCGGCCTCTGAGCTATTCCAGAAGTAGTGAGGAGGCTTTT
TTGGAGGCCTAGGCTTTTGCAAAAAGCTTGG
